>Addgene plasmid #108548 | pAN19-ccvTIR1-GUS-NOSt | addgene full sequence | sequence record 210051 | Addgene NGS Result
CGCCCAATACGCAAACCGCCTCTCCCCGCGCGTTGGCCGATTCATTAATGCAGCTGGCACGACAGGTTTC
CCGACTGGAAAGCGGGCAGTGAGCGCAACGCAATTAATGTGAGTTAGCTCACTCATTAGGCACCCCAGGC
TTTACACTTTATGCTTCCGGCTCGTATGTTGTGTGGAATTGTGAGCGGATAACAATTTCACACAGGAAAC
AGCTATGACCATGAGGCGCGCCGCGGCCGCAAGCTTGCATGCCTGCAGGTCGACTCTAGAGGATCCCCCG
GGCCGCAATGCAGAAGCGAATAGCCTTGTCGTTTCCAGAAGAGGTACTAGAGCATGTGTTCTCGTTTATT
CAGCTGGATAAGGATAGGAACTCAGTCTCTCTGGTGTGCAAGTCATGGTACGAGATCGAGCGGTGGTGCA
GGAGGAAAGTCTTCATCGGGAACTGCTACGCCGTGAGTCCAGCGACGGTGATTAGGAGGTTCCCGAAAGT
GAGATCCGTGGAGCTTAAAGGAAAACCTCACGGTGCTGACTTTAATTTGGTACCTGACGGATGGGGAGGT
TACGTGTATCCATGGATTGAGGCCATGTCTTCGTCTTACACGTGGCTTGAAGAGATAAGGCTGAAGAGGA
TGGTGGTCACCGACGATTGCTTGGAGCTCATAGCCAAGTCTTTTAAGAATTTTAAGGTACTAGTGCTTTC
TTCCTGCGAAGGCTTCTCCACCGATGGTCTCGCTGCTATCGCTGCCACTTGCAGGAATCTGAAAGAGCTT
GACTTACGAGAGAGTGATGTTGACGACGTTAGTGGCCACTGGCTTAGCCATTTCCCAGATACATACACTT
CTTTGGTATCACTCAATATATCTTGCTTAGCATCTGAGGTCAGTTTCTCTGCTCTGGAAAGGCTGGTGAC
TAGGTGTCCCAATCTCAAGTCTCTCAAGCTTAACCGAGCTGTTCCACTTGAAAAATTGGCTACTTTACTT
CAAAGAGCACCTCAATTGGAGGAATTGGGCACTGGTGGGTACACTGCAGAAGTGCGACCAGATGTTTACT
CTGGTTTATCTGTAGCGCTCTCTGGGTGCAAGGAATTGAGGTGCTTATCTGGATTTTGGGATGCTGTTCC
TGCCTATCTTCCAGCAGTTTATTCGGTTTGCAGTCGGCTTACAACTTTGAATCTGAGTTATGCAACAGTC
CAGAGCTATGATCTTGTCAAGCTTCTTTGTCAATGCCCTAAACTGCAGCGCCTCTGGGTGCTTGACTACA
TCGAGGATGCTGGTCTTGAGGTGCTTGCTTCAACCTGCAAGGACCTACGCGAGCTGAGAGTGTTTCCGTC
CGAGCCTTTTGTCATGGAACCAAATGTGGCATTGACGGAACAGGGGCTTGTCTCCGTCTCCATGGGCTGT
CCAAAACTCGAGTCGGTTCTCTACTTCTGCCGTCAAATGACCAATGCTGCATTGATAACCATTGCTAGGA
ACCGTCCCAACATGACTCGCTTCCGTTTGTGCATCATTGAGCCAAAAGCCCCAGACTATCTGACTCTAGA
GCCACTGGATATTGGATTTGGAGCCATAGTAGAGCACTGCAAGGATCTCCGTCGCCTCTCTCTATCTGGC
CTCTTGACCGACAAGGTTTTTGAATACATTGGGACATATGCCAAGAAGATGGAAATGCTCTCAGTGGCAT
TTGCAGGAGACAGTGACTTAGGCATGCATCATGTTTTGTCCGGGTGCGATAGCTTGAGGAAACTAGAGAT
AAGGGACTGCCCGTTTGGAGACAAGGCGCTTTTGGCCAATGCTTCAAAGCTGGAGACAATGCGATCCCTT
TGGATGTCTTCTTGTTCCGTGAGTTTTGGAGCCTGCAAGTTACTAGGACAGAAGATGCCAAAGCTGAATG
TGGAAGTCATCGATGAACGGGGTGCACCGGACTCGAGACCAGAGAGCTGCCCTGTTGAGAGAGTCTTCAT
ATACCGAACAGTGGCTGGTCCTCGATTTGACATGCCTGGCTTCGTCTGGAACATGGACCAAGACTCAACA
ATGAGGTTTTCCAGGCAAATCATTACTACTAACGGATTAGTCGAGGGTGGCTCGACCGGTGGTATGTTAC
GTCCTGTAGAAACCCCAACCCGTGAAATCAAAAAACTCGACGGCCTGTGGGCATTCAGTCTGGATCGCGA
AAACTGTGGAATTGATCAGCGTTGGTGGGAAAGCGCGTTACAAGAAAGCCGGGCAATTGCTGTGCCAGGC
AGTTTTAACGATCAGTTCGCCGATGCAGATATTCGTAATTATGCGGGCAACGTCTGGTATCAGCGCGAAG
TCTTTATACCGAAAGGTTGGGCAGGCCAGCGTATCGTGCTGCGTTTCGATGCGGTCACTCATTACGGCAA
AGTGTGGGTCAATAATCAGGAAGTGATGGAGCATCAGGGCGGCTATACGCCATTTGAAGCCGATGTCACG
CCGTATGTTATTGCCGGGAAAAGTGTACGTATCACCGTTTGTGTGAACAACGAACTGAACTGGCAGACTA
TCCCGCCGGGAATGGTGATTACCGACGAAAACGGCAAGAAAAAGCAGTCTTACTTCCATGATTTCTTTAA
CTATGCCGGAATCCATCGCAGCGTAATGCTCTACACCACGCCGAACACCTGGGTGGACGATATCACCGTG
GTGACGCATGTCGCGCAAGACTGTAACCACGCGTCTGTTGACTGGCAGGTGGTGGCCAATGGTGATGTCA
GCGTTGAACTGCGTGATGCGGATCAACAGGTGGTTGCAACTGGACAAGGCACTAGCGGGACTTTGCAAGT
GGTGAATCCGCACCTCTGGCAACCGGGTGAAGGTTATCTCTATGAACTGTGCGTCACAGCCAAAAGCCAG
ACAGAGTGTGATATCTACCCGCTTCGCGTCGGCATCCGGTCAGTGGCAGTGAAGGGCGAACAGTTCCTGA
TTAACCACAAACCGTTCTACTTTACTGGCTTTGGTCGTCATGAAGATGCGGACTTGCGTGGCAAAGGATT
CGATAACGTGCTGATGGTGCACGACCACGCATTAATGGACTGGATTGGGGCCAACTCCTACCGTACCTCG
CATTACCCTTACGCTGAAGAGATGCTCGACTGGGCAGATGAACATGGCATCGTGGTGATTGATGAAACTG
CTGCTGTCGGCTTTAACCTCTCTTTAGGCATTGGTTTCGAAGCGGGCAACAAGCCGAAAGAACTGTACAG
CGAAGAGGCAGTCAACGGGGAAACTCAGCAAGCGCACTTACAGGCGATTAAAGAGCTGATAGCGCGTGAC
AAAAACCACCCAAGCGTGGTGATGTGGAGTATTGCCAACGAACCGGATACCCGTCCGCAAGGTGCACGGG
AATATTTCGCGCCACTGGCGGAAGCAACGCGTAAACTCGACCCGACGCGTCCGATCACCTGCGTCAATGT
AATGTTCTGCGACGCTCACACCGATACCATCAGCGATCTCTTTGATGTGCTGTGCCTGAACCGTTATTAC
GGATGGTATGTCCAAAGCGGCGATTTGGAAACGGCAGAGAAGGTACTGGAAAAAGAACTTCTGGCCTGGC
AGGAGAAACTGCATCAGCCGATTATCATCACCGAATACGGCGTGGATACGTTAGCCGGGCTGCACTCAAT
GTACACCGACATGTGGAGTGAAGAGTATCAGTGTGCATGGCTGGATATGTATCACCGCGTCTTTGATCGC
GTCAGCGCCGTCGTCGGTGAACAGGTATGGAATTTCGCCGATTTTGCGACCTCGCAAGGCATATTGCGCG
TTGGCGGTAACAAGAAAGGGATCTTCACTCGCGACCGCAAACCGAAGTCGGCGGCTTTTCTGCTGCAAAA
ACGCTGGACTGGCATGAACTTCGGTGAAAAACCGCAGCAGGGAGGCAAACAATGAGAGCTCTCCCCGATC
GTTCAAACATTTGGCAATAAAGTTTCTTAAGATTGAATCCTGTTGCCGGTCTTGCGATGATTATCATATA
ATTTCTGTTGAATTACGTTAAGCATGTAATAATTAACATGTAATGCATGACGTTATTTATGAGATGGGTT
TTTATGATTAGAGTCCCGCAATTATACATTTAATACGCGATAGAAAACAAAATATAGCGCGCAAACTAGG
ATAAATTATCGCGCGCGGTGTCATCTATGTTACTAGATCGAATTCGGCGCGCCGCGGCCGCTCACTGGCC
GTCGTTTTACAACGTCGTGACTGGGAAAACCCTGGCGTTACCCAACTTAATCGCCTTGCAGCACATCCCC
CTTTCGCCAGCTGGCGTAATAGCGAAGAGGCCCGCACCGATCGCCCTTCCCAACAGTTGCGCAGCCTGAA
TGGCGAATGGCGCCTGATGCGGTATTTTCTCCTTACGCATCTGTGCGGTATTTCACACCGCATATGGTGC
ACTCTCAGTACAATCTGCTCTGATGCCGCATAGTTAAGCCAGCCCCGACACCCGCCAACACCCGCTGACG
CGCCCTGACGGGCTTGTCTGCTCCCGGCATCCGCTTACAGACAAGCTGTGACCGTCTCCGGGAGCTGCAT
GTGTCAGAGGTTTTCACCGTCATCACCGAAACGCGCGAGACGAAAGGGCCTCGTGATACGCCTATTTTTA
TAGGTTAATGTCATGATAATAATGGTTTCTTAGACGTCAGGTGGCACTTTTCGGGGAAATGTGCGCGGAA
CCCCTATTTGTTTATTTTTCTAAATACATTCAAATATGTATCCGCTCATGAGACAATAACCCTGATAAAT
GCTTCAATAATATTGAAAAAGGAAGAGTATGAGTATTCAACATTTCCGTGTCGCCCTTATTCCCTTTTTT
GCGGCATTTTGCCTTCCTGTTTTTGCTCACCCAGAAACGCTGGTGAAAGTAAAAGATGCTGAAGATCAGT
TGGGTGCACGAGTGGGTTACATCGAACTGGATCTCAACAGCGGTAAGATCCTTGAGAGTTTTCGCCCCGA
AGAACGTTTTCCAATGATGAGCACTTTTAAAGTTCTGCTATGTGGCGCGGTATTATCCCGTATTGACGCC
GGGCAAGAGCAACTCGGTCGCCGCATACACTATTCTCAGAATGACTTGGTTGAGTACTCACCAGTCACAG
AAAAGCATCTTACGGATGGCATGACAGTAAGAGAATTATGCAGTGCTGCCATAACCATGAGTGATAACAC
TGCGGCCAACTTACTTCTGACAACGATCGGAGGACCGAAGGAGCTAACCGCTTTTTTGCACAACATGGGG
GATCATGTAACTCGCCTTGATCGTTGGGAACCGGAGCTGAATGAAGCCATACCAAACGACGAGCGTGACA
CCACGATGCCTGTAGCAATGGCAACAACGTTGCGCAAACTATTAACTGGCGAACTACTTACTCTAGCTTC
CCGGCAACAATTAATAGACTGGATGGAGGCGGATAAAGTTGCAGGACCACTTCTGCGCTCGGCCCTTCCG
GCTGGCTGGTTTATTGCTGATAAATCTGGAGCCGGTGAGCGTGGGTCTCGCGGTATCATTGCAGCACTGG
GGCCAGATGGTAAGCCCTCCCGTATCGTAGTTATCTACACGACGGGGAGTCAGGCAACTATGGATGAACG
AAATAGACAGATCGCTGAGATAGGTGCCTCACTGATTAAGCATTGGTAACTGTCAGACCAAGTTTACTCA
TATATACTTTAGATTGATTTAAAACTTCATTTTTAATTTAAAAGGATCTAGGTGAAGATCCTTTTTGATA
ATCTCATGACCAAAATCCCTTAACGTGAGTTTTCGTTCCACTGAGCGTCAGACCCCGTAGAAAAGATCAA
AGGATCTTCTTGAGATCCTTTTTTTCTGCGCGTAATCTGCTGCTTGCAAACAAAAAAACCACCGCTACCA
GCGGTGGTTTGTTTGCCGGATCAAGAGCTACCAACTCTTTTTCCGAAGGTAACTGGCTTCAGCAGAGCGC
AGATACCAAATACTGTTCTTCTAGTGTAGCCGTAGTTAGGCCACCACTTCAAGAACTCTGTAGCACCGCC
TACATACCTCGCTCTGCTAATCCTGTTACCAGTGGCTGCTGCCAGTGGCGATAAGTCGTGTCTTACCGGG
TTGGACTCAAGACGATAGTTACCGGATAAGGCGCAGCGGTCGGGCTGAACGGGGGGTTCGTGCACACAGC
CCAGCTTGGAGCGAACGACCTACACCGAACTGAGATACCTACAGCGTGAGCTATGAGAAAGCGCCACGCT
TCCCGAAGGGAGAAAGGCGGACAGGTATCCGGTAAGCGGCAGGGTCGGAACAGGAGAGCGCACGAGGGAG
CTTCCAGGGGGAAACGCCTGGTATCTTTATAGTCCTGTCGGGTTTCGCCACCTCTGACTTGAGCGTCGAT
TTTTGTGATGCTCGTCAGGGGGGCGGAGCCTATGGAAAAACGCCAGCAACGCGGCCTTTTTACGGTTCCT
GGCCTTTTGCTGGCCTTTTGCTCACATGTTCTTTCCTGCGTTATCCCCTGATTCTGTGGATAACCGTATT
ACCGCCTTTGAGTGAGCTGATACCGCTCGCCGCAGCCGAACGACCGAGCGCAGCGAGTCAGTGAGCGAGG
AAGCGGAAGAG
Features (pLannotate 1.2.2; 14 found; start..end, strand, type, name):
    105..126     +  protein_bind   CAP binding site: CAP binding activates transcription in the presence of cAMP. E. coli catabolite activator protein
    141..171     +  promoter       lac promoter: promoter for the E. coli lac operon
    179..195     +  protein_bind   lac operator: The lac repressor binds to the lac operator to inhibit transcription in E. coli. This inhibition can be relieved by adding lactose or isopropyl-β-D-thiogalactopyranoside (IPTG). lac repressor encoded by lacI
    241..278     -  misc_feature   MCS (fragment): pUC18/19 multiple cloning site
    288..2069    +  CDS            TIR1: TIR1_ARATH - Also known as FBL1, WEI1. Experimental evidence at protein level: Swiss-Prot protein existence level 1. Auxin receptor that mediates Aux/IAA proteins proteasomal degradation and auxin-regulated transcription. The SCF(TIR1) E3 ubiquitin ligase complex is involved in auxin-mediated signaling pathway that regulate root and hypocotyl growth, lateral root formation, cell elongation, and gravitropism. Appears to allow pericycle cells to overcome G2 arrest prior to lateral root development. Plays a role in ethylene signaling in roots. Confers sensitivity to the virulent bacterial pathoge
   2094..3902    +  CDS            uidA: BGLR_ECOLI - Also known as gurA, gusA. Experimental evidence at protein level: Swiss-Prot protein existence level 1. From Escherichia coli (strain K12).
   3917..4169    +  terminator     NOS terminator: nopaline synthase terminator and poly(A) signal
   4192..4347    +  CDS            lacZα (fragment): LacZα fragment of β-galactosidase; lacZ fragment
   4353..4452    -  misc_feature   bom (fragment): basis of mobility region from pBR322
   4554..4589    -  CDS            rop (fragment): Rop protein, which maintains plasmids at low copy number; rop
   4684..4788    +  promoter       AmpR promoter: bla
   4789..5649    +  CDS            AmpR: β-lactamase; bla; confers resistance to ampicillin, carbenicillin, and related antibiotics
   5820..6408    +  rep_origin     ori: high-copy-number ColE1/pMB1/pBR322/pUC origin of replication
   6591..92      +  CDS            lacI (fragment) (across the origin): lac repressor; lacI; The lac repressor binds to the lac operator to inhibit transcription in E. coli. This inhibition can be relieved by adding lactose or isopropyl-β-D-thiogalactopyranoside (IPTG).
