[The description below was written by a language model from this plasmid's Addgene catalogue record and pLannotate feature annotations shown in this document.]
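Description:
pAN19-ccvTIR1-GUS-NOSt is a small, high-copy E. coli cloning vector of about 6.6 kb built on the pAN19 backbone, which the feature table shows to be pUC-like. It carries a ColE1/pMB1-type origin, an ampicillin resistance gene (β-lactamase) with its own promoter, and the lac promoter/operator region with a remnant of the pUC18/19 multiple cloning site and a lacZα fragment flanking the insert. Short fragments of lacI, rop and the pBR322 bom region are also annotated as backbone remnants.

The roughly 3.9 kb insert, cloned between SmaI and EcoRI sites that both remain intact, is a promoterless plant expression module. It consists of the Arabidopsis thaliana TIR1 coding sequence followed by E. coli uidA (β-glucuronidase, GUS) as a C-terminal fusion, and ends with the nopaline synthase (NOS) terminator and polyadenylation signal. TIR1 is the F-box auxin receptor of the SCF(TIR1) ubiquitin ligase, which drives auxin-dependent degradation of Aux/IAA repressors. Here it carries the F79G substitution that defines the "ccvTIR1" variant. The associated publication describes this variant as one half of an engineered auxin–TIR1 pair for chemically hijacking auxin signalling.

No plant promoter, T-DNA borders or plant selection marker are annotated; the only upstream promoter is the bacterial lac promoter. The plasmid is therefore best seen as an intermediate. A promoter of choice can be placed upstream of the ccvTIR1-GUS-NOSt cassette, or the cassette can be moved into a plant transformation vector. The GUS fusion would then allow histochemical detection of where the engineered receptor accumulates.
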