Addgene plasmid #108548: pAN19-ccvTIR1-GUS-NOSt
Purpose: Cloning vector including C-terminally GUS-tagged Arabidopsis auxin receptor TIR1 with the F79G mutation [ccvTIR1] and NOS terminator
Depositing lab: Keiko Torii. Depositing organization: Nagoya University. Publication: Chemical hijacking of auxin signaling with an engineered auxin-TIR1 pair. Uchida N, Takahashi K, Iwasaki R, Yamada R, Yoshimura M, Endo TA, Kimura S, Zhang H, Nomoto M, Tada Y, Kinoshita T, Itami K, Hagihara S, Torii KU. Nat Chem Biol. 2018 Mar;14(3):299-305. doi: 10.1038/nchembio.2555. Epub 2018 Jan 22. PubMed 29355850.
Backbone
  Vector backbone: pAN19
  Backbone size w/o insert (bp): 2700
  Total vector size (bp): 6600
  Vector type: Cloning vector
Growth in bacteria
  Bacterial resistance: Ampicillin, 100 μg/mL
  Growth temperature: 37°C
  Growth strain: DH5alpha
  Copy number: High Copy
Gene/Insert
  Gene/Insert name: TRANSPORT INHIBITOR RESPONSE 1 fused with GUS and NOS terminator (alt name: TIR1)
  Species: A. thaliana (mustard weed)
  Insert size (bp): 3882
  Mutation: Changed F79 to G
  Entrez Gene: TIR1 (a.k.a. AT3G62980, AtTIR1, TRANSPORT INHIBITOR RESPONSE 1)
  Tag / fusion protein: GUS (C terminal on insert)
  Cloning method: Restriction Enzyme; 5′ cloning site SmaI (not destroyed); 3′ cloning site EcoRI (not destroyed)
  Sequencing primers: 5′ gccgattcattaatgcagctg; 3′ AAGGGGGATGTGCTGCAAGG
Terms and licenses: Academic/Nonprofit Terms; Industry Terms: Not Available to Industry
How to cite: pAN19-ccvTIR1-GUS-NOSt was a gift from Keiko Torii (Addgene plasmid # 108548 ; http://n2t.net/addgene:108548 ; RRID:Addgene_108548)
