>Addgene plasmid #108548 | pAN19-ccvTIR1-GUS-NOSt | depositor partial sequence | sequence record 204769 | MCS sequence of pAN19 cloning vector harboring ccvTIR1-GUS (SmaI-SacI) and NOS (SacI-EcoRI)
ATGCAGAAGCGAATAGCCTTGTCGTTTCCAGAAGAGGTACTAGAGCATGTGTTCTCGTTTATTCAGCTGG
ATAAGGATAGGAACTCAGTCTCTCTGGTGTGCAAGTCATGGTACGAGATCGAGCGGTGGTGCAGGAGGAA
AGTCTTCATCGGGAACTGCTACGCCGTGAGTCCAGCGACGGTGATTAGGAGGTTCCCGAAAGTGAGATCC
GTGGAGCTTAAAGGAAAACCTCACGGTGCTGACTTTAATTTGGTACCTGACGGATGGGGAGGTTACGTGT
ATCCATGGATTGAGGCCATGTCTTCGTCTTACACGTGGCTTGAAGAGATAAGGCTGAAGAGGATGGTGGT
CACCGACGATTGCTTGGAGCTCATAGCCAAGTCTTTTAAGAATTTTAAGGTACTAGTGCTTTCTTCCTGC
GAAGGCTTCTCCACCGATGGTCTCGCTGCTATCGCTGCCACTTGCAGGAATCTGAAAGAGCTTGACTTAC
GAGAGAGTGATGTTGACGACGTTAGTGGCCACTGGCTTAGCCATTTCCCAGATACATACACTTCTTTGGT
ATCACTCAATATATCTTGCTTAGCATCTGAGGTCAGTTTCTCTGCTCTGGAAAGGCTGGTGACTAGGTGT
CCCAATCTCAAGTCTCTCAAGCTTAACCGAGCTGTTCCACTTGAAAAATTGGCTACTTTACTTCAAAGAG
CACCTCAATTGGAGGAATTGGGCACTGGTGGGTACACTGCAGAAGTGCGACCAGATGTTTACTCTGGTTT
ATCTGTAGCGCTCTCTGGGTGCAAGGAATTGAGGTGCTTATCTGGATTTTGGGATGCTGTTCCTGCCTAT
CTTCCAGCAGTTTATTCGGTTTGCAGTCGGCTTACAACTTTGAATCTGAGTTATGCAACAGTCCAGAGCT
ATGATCTTGTCAAGCTTCTTTGTCAATGCCCTAAACTGCAGCGCCTCTGGGTGCTTGACTACATCGAGGA
TGCTGGTCTTGAGGTGCTTGCTTCAACCTGCAAGGACCTACGCGAGCTGAGAGTGTTTCCGTCCGAGCCT
TTTGTCATGGAACCAAATGTGGCATTGACGGAACAGGGGCTTGTCTCCGTCTCCATGGGCTGTCCAAAAC
TCGAGTCGGTTCTCTACTTCTGCCGTCAAATGACCAATGCTGCATTGATAACCATTGCTAGGAACCGTCC
CAACATGACTCGCTTCCGTTTGTGCATCATTGAGCCAAAAGCCCCAGACTATCTGACTCTAGAGCCACTG
GATATTGGATTTGGAGCCATAGTAGAGCACTGCAAGGATCTCCGTCGCCTCTCTCTATCTGGCCTCTTGA
CCGACAAGGTTTTTGAATACATTGGGACATATGCCAAGAAGATGGAAATGCTCTCAGTGGCATTTGCAGG
AGACAGTGACTTAGGCATGCATCATGTTTTGTCCGGGTGCGATAGCTTGAGGAAACTAGAGATAAGGGAC
TGCCCGTTTGGAGACAAGGCGCTTTTGGCCAATGCTTCAAAGCTGGAGACAATGCGATCCCTTTGGATGT
CTTCTTGTTCCGTGAGTTTTGGAGCCTGCAAGTTACTAGGACAGAAGATGCCAAAGCTGAATGTGGAAGT
CATCGATGAACGGGGTGCACCGGACTCGAGACCAGAGAGCTGCCCTGTTGAGAGAGTCTTCATATACCGA
ACAGTGGCTGGTCCTCGATTTGACATGCCTGGCTTCGTCTGGAACATGGACCAAGACTCAACAATGAGGT
TTTCCAGGCAAATCATTACTACTAACGGATTAGTCGAGGGTGGCTCGACCGGTGGTATGTTACGTCCTGT
AGAAACCCCAACCCGTGAAATCAAAAAACTCGACGGCCTGTGGGCATTCAGTCTGGATCGCGAAAACTGT
GGAATTGATCAGCGTTGGTGGGAAAGCGCGTTACAAGAAAGCCGGGCAATTGCTGTGCCAGGCAGTTTTA
ACGATCAGTTCGCCGATGCAGATATTCGTAATTATGCGGGCAACGTCTGGTATCAGCGCGAAGTCTTTAT
ACCGAAAGGTTGGGCAGGCCAGCGTATCGTGCTGCGTTTCGATGCGGTCACTCATTACGGCAAAGTGTGG
GTCAATAATCAGGAAGTGATGGAGCATCAGGGCGGCTATACGCCATTTGAAGCCGATGTCACGCCGTATG
TTATTGCCGGGAAAAGTGTACGTATCACCGTTTGTGTGAACAACGAACTGAACTGGCAGACTATCCCGCC
GGGAATGGTGATTACCGACGAAAACGGCAAGAAAAAGCAGTCTTACTTCCATGATTTCTTTAACTATGCC
GGAATCCATCGCAGCGTAATGCTCTACACCACGCCGAACACCTGGGTGGACGATATCACCGTGGTGACGC
ATGTCGCGCAAGACTGTAACCACGCGTCTGTTGACTGGCAGGTGGTGGCCAATGGTGATGTCAGCGTTGA
ACTGCGTGATGCGGATCAACAGGTGGTTGCAACTGGACAAGGCACTAGCGGGACTTTGCAAGTGGTGAAT
CCGCACCTCTGGCAACCGGGTGAAGGTTATCTCTATGAACTGTGCGTCACAGCCAAAAGCCAGACAGAGT
GTGATATCTACCCGCTTCGCGTCGGCATCCGGTCAGTGGCAGTGAAGGGCGAACAGTTCCTGATTAACCA
CAAACCGTTCTACTTTACTGGCTTTGGTCGTCATGAAGATGCGGACTTGCGTGGCAAAGGATTCGATAAC
GTGCTGATGGTGCACGACCACGCATTAATGGACTGGATTGGGGCCAACTCCTACCGTACCTCGCATTACC
CTTACGCTGAAGAGATGCTCGACTGGGCAGATGAACATGGCATCGTGGTGATTGATGAAACTGCTGCTGT
CGGCTTTAACCTCTCTTTAGGCATTGGTTTCGAAGCGGGCAACAAGCCGAAAGAACTGTACAGCGAAGAG
GCAGTCAACGGGGAAACTCAGCAAGCGCACTTACAGGCGATTAAAGAGCTGATAGCGCGTGACAAAAACC
ACCCAAGCGTGGTGATGTGGAGTATTGCCAACGAACCGGATACCCGTCCGCAAGGTGCACGGGAATATTT
CGCGCCACTGGCGGAAGCAACGCGTAAACTCGACCCGACGCGTCCGATCACCTGCGTCAATGTAATGTTC
TGCGACGCTCACACCGATACCATCAGCGATCTCTTTGATGTGCTGTGCCTGAACCGTTATTACGGATGGT
ATGTCCAAAGCGGCGATTTGGAAACGGCAGAGAAGGTACTGGAAAAAGAACTTCTGGCCTGGCAGGAGAA
ACTGCATCAGCCGATTATCATCACCGAATACGGCGTGGATACGTTAGCCGGGCTGCACTCAATGTACACC
GACATGTGGAGTGAAGAGTATCAGTGTGCATGGCTGGATATGTATCACCGCGTCTTTGATCGCGTCAGCG
CCGTCGTCGGTGAACAGGTATGGAATTTCGCCGATTTTGCGACCTCGCAAGGCATATTGCGCGTTGGCGG
TAACAAGAAAGGGATCTTCACTCGCGACCGCAAACCGAAGTCGGCGGCTTTTCTGCTGCAAAAACGCTGG
ACTGGCATGAACTTCGGTGAAAAACCGCAGCAGGGAGGCAAACAATGAGAGCTCTCCCCGATCGTTCAAA
CATTTGGCAATAAAGTTTCTTAAGATTGAATCCTGTTGCCGGTCTTGCGATGATTATCATATAATTTCTG
TTGAATTACGTTAAGCATGTAATAATTAACATGTAATGCATGACGTTATTTATGAGATGGGTTTTTATGA
TTAGAGTCCCGCAATTATACATTTAATACGCGATAGAAAACAAAATATAGCGCGCAAACTAGGATAAATT
ATCGCGCGCGGTGTCATCTATGTTACTAGATC
